Addgene plasmid #106851: gh260
Purpose: expression of gRNA targeting ALG6
Depositing lab: Eric-Paul Bennett. Depositing organization: University of Copenhagen. Publication: A validated gRNA library for CRISPR/Cas9 targeting of the human glycosyltransferase genome. Narimatsu Y, Joshi HJ, Zhang Y, Gomes C, Chen YH, Lorenzetti F, Furukawa S, Schjoldager K, Hansen L, Clausen H, Bennett EP, Wandall HH. Glycobiology. 2018 Jan 5. pii: 4791732. doi: 10.1093/glycob/cwx101. PubMed 29315387.
Backbone
  Vector backbone: EPB104
  Backbone manufacturer: Eric-Paul Bennett (Addgene plasmid # 68369)
  Backbone size w/o insert (bp): 2376
  Vector type: Mammalian Expression
Growth in bacteria
  Bacterial resistance: Ampicillin, 100 μg/mL
  Growth temperature: 37°C
  Growth strain: DH5alpha
  Copy number: High Copy
Gene/Insert
  Gene/Insert name: ALG6
  gRNA/shRNA sequence: AGACTCTTCCCGGTTGATCG
  Species: H. sapiens (human)
  Entrez Gene: ALG6 (a.k.a. CDG1C)
  Cloning method: Restriction Enzyme; 5′ cloning site unknown (unknown if destroyed); 3′ cloning site unknown (unknown if destroyed)
  Sequencing primers: 5′ T7NP
Terms and licenses: Academic/Nonprofit Terms; Industry Terms: Not Available to Industry
How to cite: gh260 was a gift from Eric-Paul Bennett (Addgene plasmid # 106851 ; http://n2t.net/addgene:106851 ; RRID:Addgene_106851)
