[The description below was written by a language model from this plasmid's Addgene catalogue record and pLannotate feature annotations shown in this document.]
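Description:
gh260 is a small (about 2.7 kb) mammalian guide RNA expression plasmid built on the EPB104 backbone, carrying a single gRNA directed against human ALG6 (also known as CDG1C). It belongs to a validated gRNA collection designed for CRISPR/Cas9 targeting of human glycosyltransferase genes. In bacteria it is maintained at high copy through a ColE1/pUC-type origin and selected with ampicillin via the β-lactamase gene and its native bla promoter.

The functional cassette consists of the human U6 promoter, an RNA polymerase III promoter suited to producing short, defined transcripts, followed by a short gap that matches the position of the 20-nt ALG6 protospacer and then the Streptococcus pyogenes Cas9 gRNA scaffold. Transcription in mammalian cells therefore yields a complete single guide RNA that directs SpCas9 to the ALG6 locus. The plasmid encodes no Cas9, no fluorescent reporter and no mammalian selection marker in the annotated features, so the nuclease must be supplied separately, for example from a co-transfected plasmid or a Cas9-expressing cell line. A T7 promoter lies upstream of the U6 cassette and corresponds to the region used for sequencing the insert.

The remaining annotations (partial M13 origin, lacZα fragment, and very short lacI and RSF ori matches) are remnants of the parental cloning vector or incidental similarity hits and have no evident role. The restriction sites used for inserting the guide are not recorded. Typical use is transient delivery with Cas9 to disrupt ALG6 in human cells for studies of glycosylation.
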