Features (pLannotate 1.2.2; 10 found; start..end, strand, type, name):
      3..134     -  rep_origin     M13 ori (fragment): M13 bacteriophage origin of replication; arrow indicates direction of (+) strand synthesis
    155..311     -  CDS            lacZα (fragment): LacZα fragment of β-galactosidase; lacZ fragment
    320..338     +  promoter       T7 promoter: promoter for bacteriophage T7 RNA polymerase
    398..638     +  promoter       U6 promoter: RNA polymerase III promoter for human U6 snRNA
    668..743     +  misc_RNA       gRNA scaffold: guide RNA scaffold for the Streptococcus pyogenes CRISPR/Cas9 system
    790..837     -  CDS            lacI (fragment): lac repressor; lacI; The lac repressor binds to the lac operator to inhibit transcription in E. coli. This inhibition can be relieved by adding lactose or isopropyl-β-D-thiogalactopyranoside (IPTG).
    874..914     -  rep_origin     RSF ori (fragment): Plasmids containing the RSF 1030 origin of replication can be propagated in E. coli cells that contain additional plasmids with compatible origins.
    992..1580    -  rep_origin     ori: high-copy-number ColE1/pMB1/pBR322/pUC origin of replication
   1751..2611    -  CDS            AmpR: β-lactamase; bla; confers resistance to ampicillin, carbenicillin, and related antibiotics
   2612..2716    -  promoter       AmpR promoter: bla
>Addgene plasmid #106851 | gh260 | addgene full sequence | sequence record 221519 | Addgene Assembled Full Sequence
CTAAATTGTAAGCGTTAATATTTTGTTAAAATTCGCGTTAAATTTTTGTTAAATCAGCTCATTTTTTAAC
CAATAGGCCGAAATCGGCAAAATCCCTTATAAATCAAAAGAATAGACCGAGATAGGGTTGAGTGGCCGCT
ACAGGGCGCTCCCATTCGCCATTCAGGCTGCGCAACTGTTGGGAAGGGCGTTTCGGTGCGGGCCTCTTCG
CTATTACGCCAGCTGGCGAAAGGGGGATGTGCTGCAAGGCGATTAAGTTGGGTAACGCCAGGGTTTTCCC
AGTCACGACGTTGTAAAACGACGGCCAGTGAGCGCGACGTAATACGACTCACTATAGGGCGAATTGGCGG
AAGGCCGTCAAGGCCACGTGTCTTGTCCAGAGCTCGATATCGAATTCGAGGGCCTATTTCCCATGATTCC
TTCATATTTGCATATACGATACAAGGCTGTTAGAGAGATAATTGGAATTAATTTGACTGTAAACACAAAG
ATATTAGTACAAAATACGTGACGTAGAAAGTAATAATTTCTTGGGTAGTTTGCAGTTTTAAAATTATGTT
TTAAAATGGACTATCATATGCTTACCGTAACTTGAAAGTATTTCGATTTCTTGGCTTTATATATCTTGTG
GAAAGGACGAAACACCGAGACTCTTCCCGGTTGATCGGTTTTAGAGCTAGAAATAGCAAGTTAAAATAAG
GCTAGTCCGTTATCAACTTGAAAAAGTGGCACCGAGTCGGTGCTTTTTTTGGTACCTGGAGCACAAGACT
GGCCTCATGGGCCTTCCGCTCACTGCCCGCTTTCCAGTCGGGAAACCTGTCGTGCCAGCTGCATTAACAT
GGTCATAGCTGTTTCCTTGCGTATTGGGCGCTCTCCGCTTCCTCGCTCACTGACTCGCTGCGCTCGGTCG
TTCGGGTAAAGCCTGGGGTGCCTAATGAGCAAAAGGCCAGCAAAAGGCCAGGAACCGTAAAAAGGCCGCG
TTGCTGGCGTTTTTCCATAGGCTCCGCCCCCCTGACGAGCATCACAAAAATCGACGCTCAAGTCAGAGGT
GGCGAAACCCGACAGGACTATAAAGATACCAGGCGTTTCCCCCTGGAAGCTCCCTCGTGCGCTCTCCTGT
TCCGACCCTGCCGCTTACCGGATACCTGTCCGCCTTTCTCCCTTCGGGAAGCGTGGCGCTTTCTCATAGC
TCACGCTGTAGGTATCTCAGTTCGGTGTAGGTCGTTCGCTCCAAGCTGGGCTGTGTGCACGAACCCCCCG
TTCAGCCCGACCGCTGCGCCTTATCCGGTAACTATCGTCTTGAGTCCAACCCGGTAAGACACGACTTATC
GCCACTGGCAGCAGCCACTGGTAACAGGATTAGCAGAGCGAGGTATGTAGGCGGTGCTACAGAGTTCTTG
AAGTGGTGGCCTAACTACGGCTACACTAGAAGAACAGTATTTGGTATCTGCGCTCTGCTGAAGCCAGTTA
CCTTCGGAAAAAGAGTTGGTAGCTCTTGATCCGGCAAACAAACCACCGCTGGTAGCGGTGGTTTTTTTGT
TTGCAAGCAGCAGATTACGCGCAGAAAAAAAGGATCTCAAGAAGATCCTTTGATCTTTTCTACGGGGTCT
GACGCTCAGTGGAACGAAAACTCACGTTAAGGGATTTTGGTCATGAGATTATCAAAAAGGATCTTCACCT
AGATCCTTTTAAATTAAAAATGAAGTTTTAAATCAATCTAAAGTATATATGAGTAAACTTGGTCTGACAG
TTACCAATGCTTAATCAGTGAGGCACCTATCTCAGCGATCTGTCTATTTCGTTCATCCATAGTTGCCTGA
CTCCCCGTCGTGTAGATAACTACGATACGGGAGGGCTTACCATCTGGCCCCAGTGCTGCAATGATACCGC
GAGAACCACGCTCACCGGCTCCAGATTTATCAGCAATAAACCAGCCAGCCGGAAGGGCCGAGCGCAGAAG
TGGTCCTGCAACTTTATCCGCCTCCATCCAGTCTATTAATTGTTGCCGGGAAGCTAGAGTAAGTAGTTCG
CCAGTTAATAGTTTGCGCAACGTTGTTGCCATTGCTACAGGCATCGTGGTGTCACGCTCGTCGTTTGGTA
TGGCTTCATTCAGCTCCGGTTCCCAACGATCAAGGCGAGTTACATGATCCCCCATGTTGTGCAAAAAAGC
GGTTAGCTCCTTCGGTCCTCCGATCGTTGTCAGAAGTAAGTTGGCCGCAGTGTTATCACTCATGGTTATG
GCAGCACTGCATAATTCTCTTACTGTCATGCCATCCGTAAGATGCTTTTCTGTGACTGGTGAGTACTCAA
CCAAGTCATTCTGAGAATAGTGTATGCGGCGACCGAGTTGCTCTTGCCCGGCGTCAATACGGGATAATAC
CGCGCCACATAGCAGAACTTTAAAAGTGCTCATCATTGGAAAACGTTCTTCGGGGCGAAAACTCTCAAGG
ATCTTACCGCTGTTGAGATCCAGTTCGATGTAACCCACTCGTGCACCCAACTGATCTTCAGCATCTTTTA
CTTTCACCAGCGTTTCTGGGTGAGCAAAAACAGGAAGGCAAAATGCCGCAAAAAAGGGAATAAGGGCGAC
ACGGAAATGTTGAATACTCATACTCTTCCTTTTTCAATATTATTGAAGCATTTATCAGGGTTATTGTCTC
ATGAGCGGATACATATTTGAATGTATTTAGAAAAATAAACAAATAGGGGTTCCGCGCACATTTCCCCGAA
AAGTGCCAC
