>Addgene plasmid #106851 | gh260 | addgene partial sequence | sequence record 221520 | hU6-F 5'-GAGGGCCTATTTCCCATGATT-3'
GGAATTAATTTGACTGTAAACACAAAGATATTAGTACAAAATACGTGACGTAGAAAGTAATAATTTCTTG
GGTAGTTTGCAGTTTTAAAATTATGTTTTAAAATGGACTATCATATGCTTACCGTAACTTGAAAGTATTT
CGATTTCTTGGCTTTATATATCTTGTGGAAAGGACGAAACACCGAGACTCTTCCCGGTTGATCGGTTTTA
GAGCTAGAAATAGCAAGTTAAAATAAGGCTAGTCCGTTATCAACTTGAAAAAGTGGCACCGAGTCGGTGC
TTTTTTTGGTACCTGGAGCACAAGACTGGCCTCATGGGCCTTCCGCTCACTGCCCGCTTTCCAGTCGGGA
AACCTGTCGTGCCAGCTGCATTAACATGGTCATAGCTGTTTCCTTGCGTATTGGGCGCTCTCCGCTTCCT
CGCTCACTGACTCGCTGCGCTCGGTCGTTCGGGTAAAGCCTGGGGTGCCTAATGAGCAAAAGGCCAGCAA
AAGGCCAGGAACCGTAAAAAGGCCGCGTTGCTGGCGTTTTTCCATAGGCTCCGCCCCCCTGACGAGCATC
ACAAAAATCGACGCTCAAGTCAGAGGTGGCGAAACCCGACAGGACTATAAAGATACCAGGCGTTTCCCCC
TGGAAGCTCCCTCGTGCGCTCTCCTGTTCCGACCCTGCCGCTTACCGGATACCTGTCCGCCTTTCTCCCT
TCGGGAAGCGTGGCGCTTTCTCATAGCTCACGCTGTAGGTATCTCAGTTCGGTGTAGGTCGTTCGCTCCA
AGCTGGGCTGTGTGCACGAACCCCCCGTTCAGCCCGACCGCTGCGCCTTATCCGGTAACTATCGTC
